>Addgene plasmid #229201 | lvl1-Adapter2-SapI | addgene full sequence | sequence record 459782 | Addgene NGS Result
GAAGATCCTTTGATCTTTTCTACGGGGTCTGACGCTCAGTGGAACGAAAACTCACGTTAAGGGATTTTGG
TCATGAGATTATCAAAAAGGATCTTCACCTAGATCCTTTTAAATTAAAAATGAAGTTTTAAATCAATCTA
AAGTATATATGAGTAAACTTGGTCTGACAGTTACCAATGCTTAATCAGTGAGGCACCTATCTCAGCGATC
TGTCTATTTCGTTCATCCATAGTTGCCTGACTCCCCGTCGTGTAGATAACTACGATACGGGAGGGCTTAC
CATCTGGCCCCAGTGCTGCAATGATACCGCGAGAACCACGCTCACCGGCTCCAGATTTATCAGCAATAAA
CCAGCCAGCCGGAAGGGCCGAGCGCAGAAGTGGTCCTGCAACTTTATCCGCCTCCATCCAGTCTATTAAT
TGTTGCCGGGAAGCTAGAGTAAGTAGTTCGCCAGTTAATAGTTTGCGCAACGTTGTTGCCATTGCTACAG
GCATCGTGGTGTCACGCTCGTCGTTTGGTATGGCTTCATTCAGCTCCGGTTCCCAACGATCAAGGCGAGT
TACATGATCCCCCATGTTGTGCAAAAAAGCGGTTAGCTCCTTCGGTCCTCCGATCGTTGTCAGAAGTAAG
TTGGCCGCAGTGTTATCACTCATGGTTATGGCAGCACTGCATAATTCTCTTACTGTCATGCCATCCGTAA
GATGCTTTTCTGTGACTGGTGAGTACTCAACCAAGTCATTCTGAGAATAGTGTATGCGGCGACCGAGTTG
CTCTTGCCCGGCGTCAATACGGGATAATACCGCGCCACATAGCAGAACTTTAAAAGTGCTCATCATTGGA
AAACGTTCTTCGGGGCGAAAACTCTCAAGGATCTTACCGCTGTTGAGATCCAGTTCGATGTAACCCACTC
GTGCACCCAACTGATCTTCAGCATCTTTTACTTTCACCAGCGTTTCTGGGTGAGCAAAAACAGGAAGGCA
AAATGCCGCAAAAAAGGGAATAAGGGCGACACGGAAATGTTGAATACTCATACTCTTCCTTTTTCAATAT
TATTGAAGCATTTATCAAGGTTATTGTCTCATGAGCGGATACATATTTGAATGTATTTAGAAAAATAAAC
AAATAGGGGTTCCGCGCACGAATTGGCCAGCGCTGCATTACCCTGTTATCCCTAACCGGTCTAATACCCA
ATCTCTCGTCTTATCCAGATGTTTTATACGCCGGAGGCTCTTCATACGACCATCGGTTGATCAGTTCGAC
AGATGAAGAGCCGCTGGTGAATTCCCTTATGTGAGTGTAAAAGGCAGGCGAGTTTGTCCCTTAATTAATA
GGGATAACAGGGTAATATCTTGCCCTGCACGAATACCAGCGACCCCTTGCCCAAATACTTGCCGTGGGCC
TCGGCCTGAGAGCCAAAACACTTGATGCGGAAGAAGTCGGTGCGCTCCTGCTTGTCGCCGGCATCGTTGC
GCCACATCTAGGATCTGCCAGGAACCGTAAAAAGGCCGCGTTGCTGGCGTTTTTCCATAGGCTCCGCCCC
CCTGACGAGCATCACAAAAATCGACGCTCAAGTCAGAGGTGGCGAAACCCGACAGGACTATAAAGATACC
AGGCGTTTCCCCCTGGAAGCTCCCTCGTGCGCTCTCCTGTTCCGACCCTGCCGCTTACCGGATACCTGTC
CGCCTTTCTCCCTTCGGGAAGCGTGGCGCTTTCTCATAGCTCACGCTGTAGGTATCTCAGTTCGGTGTAG
GTCGTTCGCTCCAAGCTGGGCTGTGTGCACGAACCCCCCGTTCAGCCCGACCGCTGCGCCTTATCCGGTA
ACTATCGTCTTGAGTCCAACCCGGTAAGACACGACTTATCGCCACTGGCAGCAGCCACTGGTAACAGGAT
TAGCAGAGCGAGGTATGTAGGCGGTGCTACAGAGTTCTTGAAGTGGTGGCCTAACTACGGCTACACTAGA
AGAACAGTATTTGGTATCTGCGCTCTGCTGAAGCCAGTTACCTTCGGAAAAAGAGTTGGTAGCTCTTGAT
CCGGCAAACAAACCACCGCTGGTAGCGGTGGTTTTTTTGTTTGCAAGCAGCAGATTACGCGCAGAAAAAA
AGGATCTCAA
Features (pLannotate 1.2.2; 4 found; start..end, strand, type, name):
    171..1031    -  CDS            AmpR: β-lactamase; bla; confers resistance to ampicillin, carbenicillin, and related antibiotics
   1032..1136    -  promoter       AmpR promoter: bla
   1346..1471    -  CDS            ssb (fragment): SSB_THEMA - Experimental evidence at protein level: Swiss-Prot protein existence level 1. From Thermotoga maritima (strain ATCC 43589 / DSM 3109 / JCM 10099 / NBRC 100826 / MSB8).
   1522..2110    -  rep_origin     ori: high-copy-number ColE1/pMB1/pBR322/pUC origin of replication
