[The description below was written by a language model from this plasmid's Addgene catalogue record and pLannotate feature annotations shown in this document.]
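Description:
lvl1-Adapter2-SapI is a small (about 2.1 kb) synthetic-biology plasmid built on the "lvl1" backbone and catalogued simply as a level 1 adapter. It belongs to a hierarchical DNA assembly framework developed for rapid prototyping of synthetic gene networks in mammalian cells, in which lower-level parts and transcription units are combined stepwise into larger multi-gene circuits. The plasmid is propagated in E. coli using a high-copy ColE1/pUC-type origin of replication and is selected with ampicillin through a β-lactamase (AmpR) gene driven by its native bla promoter. These two elements account for most of the sequence.

The payload is recorded as a "T3-T4" SapI adapter. The name suggests a short linker that bridges two defined assembly positions (T3 and T4) and carries recognition sites for SapI, a type IIS restriction enzyme that cuts outside its recognition sequence. However, the record does not spell out the adapter's exact architecture, overhangs or cloning sites, and the adapter itself is not annotated in the feature table. The insert species is listed as human, which probably reflects the intended mammalian application rather than a human gene, since no mammalian promoter, coding sequence, reporter or terminator is annotated. The automated annotation also reports a short fragment resembling a Thermotoga maritima single-stranded DNA-binding protein between the resistance cassette and the origin. This is likely a chance similarity within the synthetic adapter or spacer region rather than a functional element. The depositor notes that the plasmid is slightly modified from the published version, with no functional differences.
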