Addgene plasmid #229201: lvl1-Adapter2-SapI
Purpose: lvl 1 adapter
Depositing lab: Ron Weiss. Depositing organization: Massachusetts Institute of Technology. Publication: A platform for rapid prototyping of synthetic gene networks in mammalian cells. Duportet X, Wroblewska L, Guye P, Li Y, Eyquem J, Rieders J, Rimchala T, Batt G, Weiss R. Nucleic Acids Res. 2014 Dec 1;42(21):13440-51. doi: 10.1093/nar/gku1082. Epub 2014 Nov 5. PubMed 25378321.
Backbone
  Vector backbone: lvl1 [backbone]
  Vector type: Synthetic Biology
Growth in bacteria
  Bacterial resistance: Ampicillin, 100 μg/mL
  Growth temperature: 37°C
  Growth strain: DH5alpha
  Copy number: High Copy
Gene/Insert
  Gene/Insert name: T3-T4 - Sap1 adapapter
  Species: H. sapiens (human)
  Cloning method: Restriction Enzyme; 5′ cloning site Unknown (unknown if destroyed)
Terms and licenses: Academic/Nonprofit Terms; Industry Terms: Not Available to Industry
Depositor comments: This plasmid is slightly modified from the version used in Duportet et al. 2014, but does not have any functional differences.
How to cite: lvl1-Adapter2-SapI was a gift from Ron Weiss (Addgene plasmid # 229201 ; http://n2t.net/addgene:229201 ; RRID:Addgene_229201)
